>Addgene plasmid #26362 | pFRT_DESTFLAGHA_eGFP | addgene partial sequence | sequence record 32527 | 26362 with BGH-rev
CCTCTAGACTCGAGCGGCCGCCACTGTGCTGGATATCTGCAGAATTCTTAAAGCTTCTTGTACAGCTCGT
CCATGCCGAGAGTGATCCCGGCGGCGGTCACGAACTCCAGCAGGACCATGTGATCGCGCTTCTCGTTGGG
GTCTTTGCTCAGGGCGGACTGGGTGCTCAGGTAGTGGTTGTCGGGCAGCAGCACGGGGCCGTCGCCGATG
GGGGTGTTCTGCTGGTAGTGGTCGGCGAGCTGCACGCTGCCGTCCTCGATGTTGTGGCGGATCTTGAAGT
TCACCTTGATGCCGTTCTTCTGCTTGTCGGCCATGATATAGACGTTGTGGCTGTTGTAGTTGTACTCCAG
CTTGTGCCCCAGGATGTTGCCGTCCTCCTTGAAGTCGATGCCCTTCAGCTCGATGCGGTTCACCAGGGTG
TCGCCCTCGAACTTCACCTCGGCGCGGGTCTTGTAGTTGCCGTCGTCCTTGAAGAAGATGGTGCGCTCCT
GGACGTAGCCTTCGGGCATGGCGGACTTGAAGAAGTCGTGCTGCTTCATGTGGTCGGGGTAGCGGCTGAA
GCACTGCACGCCGTAGGTCAGGGTGGTCACGAGGGTGGGCCAGGGCACGGGCAGCTTGCCGGTGGTGCAG
ATGAACTTCAGGGTCAGCTTGCCGTAGGTGGCATCGCCCTCGCCCTCGCCGGACACGCTGAACTTGTGGC
CGTTTACGTCGCCGTCCAGCTCGACCAGGATGGGCACCACCCCGGTGAACAGCTCCTCGCCCTTGCTCAC
CATGGATCCGAGCTCGGTACCAAGCTTAAGTTTAAACGCTAGCCAGCTTGGGTCTCCCTATAGTGAGTCG
TATTAATTTCGATAAGCCAGTAAGCAGTGGGTTCTCTAGTTAGCCAGAGAGCTCTGCTTATATAGACCTC
CCACCGTACACGCCTACCGCCCATTTGCGTCAATG
