>Addgene plasmid #26362 | pFRT_DESTFLAGHA_eGFP | addgene partial sequence | sequence record 32528 | 26362 with CMV-F
GAGCTCTCTGGCTAACTAGAGAACCCACTGCTTACTGGCTTATCGAAATTAATACGACTCACTATAGGGA
GACCCAAGCTGGCTAGCGTTTAAACTTAAGCTTGGTACCGAGCTCGGATCCATGGTGAGCAAGGGCGAGG
AGCTGTTCACCGGGGTGGTGCCCATCCTGGTCGAGCTGGACGGCGACGTAAACGGCCACAAGTTCAGCGT
GTCCGGCGAGGGCGAGGGCGATGCCACCTACGGCAAGCTGACCCTGAAGTTCATCTGCACCACCGGCAAG
CTGCCCGTGCCCTGGCCCACCCTCGTGACCACCCTGACCTACGGCGTGCAGTGCTTCAGCCGCTACCCCG
ACCACATGAAGCAGCACGACTTCTTCAAGTCCGCCATGCCCGAAGGCTACGTCCAGGAGCGCACCATCTT
CTTCAAGGACGACGGCAACTACAAGACCCGCGCCGAGGTGAAGTTCGAGGGCGACACCCTGGTGAACCGC
ATCGAGCTGAAGGGCATCGACTTCAAGGAGGACGGCAACATCCTGGGGCACAAGCTGGAGTACAACTACA
ACAGCCACAACGTCTATATCATGGCCGACAAGCAGAAGAACGGCATCAAGGTGAACTTCAAGATCCGCCA
CAACATCGAGGACGGCAGCGTGCAGCTCGCCGACCACTACCAGCAGAACACCCCCATCGGCGACGGCCCC
GTGCTGCTGCCCGACAACCACTACCTGAGCACCCAGTCCGCCCTGAGCAAAGACCCCAACGAGAAGCGCG
ATCACATGGTCCTGCTGGAGTTCGTGACCGCCGCCGGGATCACTCTCGGCATGGACGAGCTGTACAAGAA
GCTTTAA
