[The description below was written by a language model from this plasmid's Addgene catalogue record.]
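Description:
pFRT_DESTFLAGHA_eGFP is a plasmid built on the pFRT_DESTFLAGHA backbone, into which the coding sequence for enhanced green fluorescent protein (EGFP, an insert of about 719 bp) has been introduced by Gateway recombination cloning. Although the catalogue lists the vector type as a destination vector, this entry carries an insert and so corresponds to the recombined expression clone rather than the empty destination plasmid. It is maintained in standard E. coli cloning strains as a high-copy plasmid under ampicillin selection. The record does not state the origin of replication or any marker for selection in eukaryotic cells.

No feature table accompanies the record, so the regulatory elements are not explicitly listed. The recommended sequencing primers, CMV forward and BGH reverse, suggest that the insert lies between a cytomegalovirus immediate-early promoter and a bovine growth hormone polyadenylation signal, the usual arrangement for strong constitutive expression in mammalian cells. The backbone name suggests that the encoded protein is fused to tandem FLAG and HA epitope tags, which permit detection and affinity purification with standard antibodies. The name also suggests an FRT site, the target of Flp recombinase, commonly used to integrate a plasmid at a defined genomic FRT locus in engineered host cell lines and so generate stable isogenic lines. The position of the tags relative to EGFP and the details of the FRT arrangement are not given.

A FLAG/HA-tagged EGFP construct of this kind would plausibly serve as a control alongside sibling plasmids that express tagged proteins of interest, though the record does not state its purpose. The associated publication concerns FUS, EWSR1 and TAF15 mRNA and protein levels in liposarcoma.
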