Addgene plasmid #26362: pFRT_DESTFLAGHA_eGFP
Depositing lab: Thomas Tuschl. Depositing organization: Rockefeller University. Publication: mRNA and protein levels of FUS, EWSR1, and TAF15 are upregulated in liposarcoma. Spitzer JI, Ugras S, Runge S, Decarolis P, Antonescu C, Tuschl T, Singer S. Genes Chromosomes Cancer. 2011 May . 50(5):338-47. 10.1002/gcc.20858 PubMed 21344536.
Backbone
  Vector backbone: pFRT_DESTFLAGHA
  Vector type: Destination Vector
Growth in bacteria
  Bacterial resistance: Ampicillin, 100 μg/mL
  Growth temperature: 37°C
  Growth strain: DH5alpha
  Copy number: High Copy
Gene/Insert
  Gene/Insert name: EGFP
  Insert size (bp): 719
  GenBank ID: U55762
  Cloning method: Gateway Cloning
  Sequencing primers: 5′ CMV-F; 3′ BGH-Rev
Terms and licenses: Academic/Nonprofit Terms; Industry Terms: Not Available to Industry
How to cite: pFRT_DESTFLAGHA_eGFP was a gift from Thomas Tuschl (Addgene plasmid # 26362 ; http://n2t.net/addgene:26362 ; RRID:Addgene_26362)
